Addgene plasmid #179730: pEF-mRuby3
Purpose: Mammalian expression of mRuby3 from the EF1 promoter
Depositing lab: Edwin Chapman. Depositing organization: University of Wisconsin, Madison. Publication: Synaptotagmin 7 is targeted to the axonal plasma membrane through gamma-secretase processing to promote synaptic vesicle docking in mouse hippocampal neurons. Vevea JD, Kusick GF, Courtney KC, Chen E, Watanabe S, Chapman ER. Elife. 2021 Sep 20;10. pii: 67261. doi: 10.7554/eLife.67261. PubMed 34543184.
Backbone
  Vector backbone: pEF
  Vector type: Mammalian Expression
Growth in bacteria
  Bacterial resistance: Ampicillin, 100 μg/mL
  Growth temperature: 37°C
  Growth strain: DH5alpha
  Copy number: High Copy
Gene/Insert
  Gene/Insert name: mRuby3
  Species: Other
  Cloning method: Ligation Independent Cloning
Terms and licenses: Academic/Nonprofit Terms; Industry Terms: Not Available to Industry
How to cite: pEF-mRuby3 was a gift from Edwin Chapman (Addgene plasmid # 179730 ; http://n2t.net/addgene:179730 ; RRID:Addgene_179730)
