[The description below was written by a language model from this plasmid's Addgene catalogue record and pLannotate feature annotations shown in this document.]
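Description:
pEF-mRuby3 is a 5,013-nt mammalian expression plasmid built on the pEF backbone and designed to produce the red fluorescent protein mRuby3 in transfected cells. It is maintained in E. coli as a high-copy plasmid through a ColE1/pUC-type origin of replication. Selection is with ampicillin, using a β-lactamase gene driven by its native bla promoter. No mammalian selection marker is annotated, so the plasmid appears suited to transient expression rather than drug selection of stable lines.

The expression cassette begins with the human EF-1α promoter, a strong constitutive promoter that is often chosen where sustained expression is wanted. It is preceded by a very short remnant of the CMV enhancer. A residual piece of multiple cloning site follows, and then the mRuby3 coding sequence, which was inserted by ligation-independent cloning. mRuby3 is a constitutively fluorescent red protein derived from Entacmaea quadricolor, and no fusion partner or epitope tag is annotated. Downstream lies a rabbit β-globin polyadenylation signal. The short "HBB" match just before it most likely reflects β-globin sequence carried along with that 3′ region rather than an expressed fragment.

The remaining backbone carries lac promoter/operator and CAP-site remnants, small lacI fragments, an SV40 origin of replication with a fragment of the SV40 promoter, and an SV40 poly(A) signal. The SV40 origin can support episomal amplification in cells that express large T antigen. The record gives the purpose simply as mammalian expression of mRuby3. The associated study concerns synaptotagmin 7 trafficking in mouse hippocampal neurons, which is consistent with use as a soluble red fill or transfection marker, although the record does not state this.
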