Features (pLannotate 1.2.2; 17 found; start..end, strand, type, name):
      9..27      +  enhancer       CMV enhancer (fragment): human cytomegalovirus immediate early enhancer
     41..1222    +  promoter       EF-1α promoter: strong constitutive promoter for human elongation factor EF-1α
   1224..1254    +  misc_feature   MCS (fragment): multiple cloning site
   1260..1952    +  CDS            mRuby3: mRuby3 is a basic (constitutively fluorescent) red fluorescent protein published in 2016, derived from Entacmaea quadricolor. It has low acid sensitivity.
   1962..2033    +  CDS            HBB (fragment): HBB_PONPY - Experimental evidence at transcript level: Swiss-Prot protein existence level 2. Involved in oxygen transport from the lung to the various peripheral tissues. From Pongo pygmaeus (Bornean orangutan).
   2104..2159    +  polyA_signal   β-globin poly(A) signal: rabbit β-globin polyadenylation signal (Gil and Proudfoot, 1987)
   2544..2560    -  protein_bind   lac operator: The lac repressor binds to the lac operator to inhibit transcription in E. coli. This inhibition can be relieved by adding lactose or isopropyl-β-D-thiogalactopyranoside (IPTG). lac repressor encoded by lacI
   2568..2598    -  promoter       lac promoter: promoter for the E. coli lac operon
   2613..2634    -  protein_bind   CAP binding site: CAP binding activates transcription in the presence of cAMP. E. coli catabolite activator protein
   2647..2686    -  CDS            lacI (fragment): lac repressor; lacI; The lac repressor binds to the lac operator to inhibit transcription in E. coli. This inhibition can be relieved by adding lactose or isopropyl-β-D-thiogalactopyranoside (IPTG).
   2693..2715    +  promoter       SV40 promoter (fragment): SV40 enhancer and early promoter
   2739..2874    +  rep_origin     SV40 ori: SV40 origin of replication
   2894..3028    +  polyA_signal   SV40 poly(A) signal: SV40 polyadenylation signal
   3030..3084    -  CDS            lacI (fragment): lac repressor; lacI; The lac repressor binds to the lac operator to inhibit transcription in E. coli. This inhibition can be relieved by adding lactose or isopropyl-β-D-thiogalactopyranoside (IPTG).
   3267..3855    -  rep_origin     ori: high-copy-number ColE1/pMB1/pBR322/pUC origin of replication
   4026..4886    -  CDS            AmpR: β-lactamase; bla; confers resistance to ampicillin, carbenicillin, and related antibiotics
   4887..4991    -  promoter       AmpR promoter: bla
>Addgene plasmid #179730 | pEF-mRuby3 | addgene full sequence | sequence record 355756 | Addgene NGS Result
CCTGGGTCGACATTGATTATTGACTAGATCATCGCGTGAGGCTCCGGTGCCCGTCAGTGGGCAGAGCGCA
CATCGCCCACAGTCCCCGAGAAGTTGGGGGGAGGGGTCGGCAATTGAACCGGTGCCTAGAGAAGGTGGCG
CGGGGTAAACTGGGAAAGTGATGTCGTGTACTGGCTCCGCCTTTTTCCCGAGGGTGGGGGAGAACCGTAT
ATAAGTGCAGTAGTCGCCGTGAACGTTCTTTTTCGCAACGGGTTTGCCGCCAGAACACAGGTAAGTGCCG
TGTGTGGTTCCCGCGGGCCTGGCCTCTTTACGGGTTATGGCCCTTGCGTGCCTTGAATTACTTCCACGCC
CCTGGCTGCAGTACGTGATTCTTGATCCCGAGCTTCGGGTTGGAAGTGGGTGGGAGAGTTCGAGGCCTTG
CGCTTAAGGAGCCCCTTCGCCTCGTGCTTGAGTTGAGGCCTGGCCTGGGCGCTGGGGCCGCCGCGTGCGA
ATCTGGTGGCACCTTCGCGCCTGTCTCGCTGCTTTCGATAAGTCTCTAGCCATTTAAAATTTTTGATGAC
CTGCTGCGACGCTTTTTTTCTGGCAAGATAGTCTTGTAAATGCGGGCCAAGATCTGCACACTGGTATTTC
GGTTTTTGGGGCCGCGGGCGGCGACGGGGCCCGTGCGTCCCAGCGCACATGTTCGGCGAGGCGGGGCCTG
CGAGCGCGGCCACCGAGAATCGGACGGGGGTAGTCTCAAGCTGGCCGGCCTGCTCTGGTGCCTGGCCTCG
CGCCGCCGTGTATCGCCCCGCCCTGGGCGGCAAGGCTGGCCCGGTCGGCACCAGTTGCGTGAGCGGAAAG
ATGGCCGCTTCCCGGCCCTGCTGCAGGGAGCTCAAAATGGAGGACGCGGCGCTCGGGAGAGCGGGCGGGT
GAGTCACCCACACAAAGGAAAAGGGCCTTTCCGTCCTCAGCCGTCGCTTCATGTGACTCCACGGAGTACC
GGGCGCCGTCCAGGCACCTCGATTAGTTCTCGAGCTTTTGGAGTACGTCGTCTTTAGGTTGGGGGGAGGG
GTTTTATGCGATGGAGTTTCCCCACACTGAGTGGGTGGAGACTGAAGTTAGGCCAGCTTGGCACTTGATG
TAATTCTCCTTGGAATTTGCCCTTTTTGAGTTTGGATCTTGGTTCATTCTCAAGCCTCAGACAGTGGTTC
AAAGTTTTTTTCTTCCATTTCAGGTGTCGTGAGGAATTCTGCAGTCGACGGTACCGCGGGCCCGCCACCA
TGGTGTCTAAGGGCGAAGAGCTGATCAAGGAAAATATGCGTATGAAGGTGGTCATGGAAGGTTCGGTCAA
CGGCCACCAATTCAAATGCACAGGTGAAGGAGAAGGCAGACCGTACGAGGGAGTGCAAACCATGAGGATC
AAAGTCATCGAGGGAGGACCCCTGCCATTTGCCTTTGACATTCTTGCCACGTCGTTCATGTATGGCAGCC
GTACCTTTATCAAGTACCCGGCCGACATCCCTGATTTCTTTAAACAGTCCTTTCCTGAGGGTTTTACTTG
GGAAAGAGTTACGAGATACGAAGATGGTGGAGTCGTCACCGTCACGCAGGACACCAGCCTTGAGGATGGC
GAGCTCGTCTACAACGTCAAGGTCAGAGGGGTAAACTTTCCCTCCAATGGTCCCGTGATGCAGAAGAAGA
CCAAGGGTTGGGAGCCTAATACAGAGATGATGTATCCAGCAGATGGTGGTCTGAGAGGATACACTGACAT
CGCACTGAAAGTTGATGGTGGTGGCCATCTGCACTGCAACTTCGTGACAACTTACAGGTCAAAAAAGACC
GTCGGGAACATCAAGATGCCCGGTGTCCATGCCGTTGATCACCGCCTGGAAAGGATCGAGGAGAGTGACA
ATGAAACCTACGTAGTGCAAAGAGAAGTGGCAGTTGCCAAATACAGCAACCTTGGTGGTGGCTAAGGCCG
CACTCCTCAGGTGCAGGCTGCCTATCAGAAGGTGGTGGCTGGTGTGGCCAATGCCCTGGCTCACAAATAC
CACTGAGATCTTTTTCCCTCTGCCAAAAATTATGGGGACATCATGAAGCCCCTTGAGCATCTGACTTCTG
GCTAATAAAGGAAATTTATTTTCATTGCAATAGTGTGTTGGAATTTTTTGTGTCTCTCACTCGGAAGGAC
ATATGGGAGGGCAAATCATTTAAAACATCAGAATGAGTATTTGGTTTAGAGTTTGGCAACATATGCCCAT
ATGCTGGCTGCCATGAACAAAGGTTGGCTATAAAGAGGTCATCAGTATATGAAACAGCCCCCTGCTGTCC
ATTCCTTATTCCATAGAAAAGCCTTGACTTGAGGTTAGATTTTTTTTATATTTTGTTTTGTGTTATTTTT
TTCTTTAACATCCCTAAAATTTTCCTTACATGTTTTACTAGCCAGATTTTTCCTCCTCTCCTGACTACTC
CCAGTCATAGCTGTCCCTCTTCTCTTATGGAGATCCCTCGACCTGCAGCCCAAGCTTGGCGTAATCATGG
TCATAGCTGTTTCCTGTGTGAAATTGTTATCCGCTCACAATTCCACACAACATACGAGCCGGAAGCATAA
AGTGTAAAGCCTGGGGTGCCTAATGAGTGAGCTAACTCACATTAATTGCGTTGCGCTCACTGCCCGCTTT
CCAGTCGGGAAACCTGTCGTGCCAGCGGATCCGCATCTCAATTAGTCAGCAACCATAGTCCCGCCCCTAA
CTCCGCCCATCCCGCCCCTAACTCCGCCCAGTTCCGCCCATTCTCCGCCCCATGGCTGACTAATTTTTTT
TATTTATGCAGAGGCCGAGGCCGCCTCGGCCTCTGAGCTATTCCAGAAGTAGTGAGGAGGCTTTTTTGGA
GGCCTAGGCTTTTGCAAAAAGCTAACTTGTTTATTGCAGCTTATAATGGTTACAAATAAAGCAATAGCAT
CACAAATTTCACAAATAAAGCATTTTTTTCACTGCATTCTAGTTGTGGTTTGTCCAAACTCATCAATGTA
TCTTATCATGTCTGGATCCGCTGCATTAATGAATCGGCCAACGCGCGGGGAGAGGCGGTTTGCGTATTGG
GCGCTCTTCCGCTTCCTCGCTCACTGACTCGCTGCGCTCGGTCGTTCGGCTGCGGCGAGCGGTATCAGCT
CACTCAAAGGCGGTAATACGGTTATCCACAGAATCAGGGGATAACGCAGGAAAGAACATGTGAGCAAAAG
GCCAGCAAAAGGCCAGGAACCGTAAAAAGGCCGCGTTGCTGGCGTTTTTCCATAGGCTCCGCCCCCCTGA
CGAGCATCACAAAAATCGACGCTCAAGTCAGAGGTGGCGAAACCCGACAGGACTATAAAGATACCAGGCG
TTTCCCCCTGGAAGCTCCCTCGTGCGCTCTCCTGTTCCGACCCTGCCGCTTACCGGATACCTGTCCGCCT
TTCTCCCTTCGGGAAGCGTGGCGCTTTCTCATAGCTCACGCTGTAGGTATCTCAGTTCGGTGTAGGTCGT
TCGCTCCAAGCTGGGCTGTGTGCACGAACCCCCCGTTCAGCCCGACCGCTGCGCCTTATCCGGTAACTAT
CGTCTTGAGTCCAACCCGGTAAGACACGACTTATCGCCACTGGCAGCAGCCACTGGTAACAGGATTAGCA
GAGCGAGGTATGTAGGCGGTGCTACAGAGTTCTTGAAGTGGTGGCCTAACTACGGCTACACTAGAAGAAC
AGTATTTGGTATCTGCGCTCTGCTGAAGCCAGTTACCTTCGGAAAAAGAGTTGGTAGCTCTTGATCCGGC
AAACAAACCACCGCTGGTAGCGGTGGTTTTTTTGTTTGCAAGCAGCAGATTACGCGCAGAAAAAAAGGAT
CTCAAGAAGATCCTTTGATCTTTTCTACGGGGTCTGACGCTCAGTGGAACGAAAACTCACGTTAAGGGAT
TTTGGTCATGAGATTATCAAAAAGGATCTTCACCTAGATCCTTTTAAATTAAAAATGAAGTTTTAAATCA
ATCTAAAGTATATATGAGTAAACTTGGTCTGACAGTTACCAATGCTTAATCAGTGAGGCACCTATCTCAG
CGATCTGTCTATTTCGTTCATCCATAGTTGCCTGACTCCCCGTCGTGTAGATAACTACGATACGGGAGGG
CTTACCATCTGGCCCCAGTGCTGCAATGATACCGCGAGACCCACGCTCACCGGCTCCAGATTTATCAGCA
ATAAACCAGCCAGCCGGAAGGGCCGAGCGCAGAAGTGGTCCTGCAACTTTATCCGCCTCCATCCAGTCTA
TTAATTGTTGCCGGGAAGCTAGAGTAAGTAGTTCGCCAGTTAATAGTTTGCGCAACGTTGTTGCCATTGC
TACAGGCATCGTGGTGTCACGCTCGTCGTTTGGTATGGCTTCATTCAGCTCCGGTTCCCAACGATCAAGG
CGAGTTACATGATCCCCCATGTTGTGCAAAAAAGCGGTTAGCTCCTTCGGTCCTCCGATCGTTGTCAGAA
GTAAGTTGGCCGCAGTGTTATCACTCATGGTTATGGCAGCACTGCATAATTCTCTTACTGTCATGCCATC
CGTAAGATGCTTTTCTGTGACTGGTGAGTACTCAACCAAGTCATTCTGAGAATAGTGTATGCGGCGACCG
AGTTGCTCTTGCCCGGCGTCAATACGGGATAATACCGCGCCACATAGCAGAACTTTAAAAGTGCTCATCA
TTGGAAAACGTTCTTCGGGGCGAAAACTCTCAAGGATCTTACCGCTGTTGAGATCCAGTTCGATGTAACC
CACTCGTGCACCCAACTGATCTTCAGCATCTTTTACTTTCACCAGCGTTTCTGGGTGAGCAAAAACAGGA
AGGCAAAATGCCGCAAAAAAGGGAATAAGGGCGACACGGAAATGTTGAATACTCATACTCTTCCTTTTTC
AATATTATTGAAGCATTTATCAGGGTTATTGTCTCATGAGCGGATACATATTTGAATGTATTTAGAAAAA
TAAACAAATAGGGGTTCCGCGCACATTTCCCCGAAAAGTGCCA
